Addgene plasmid #182925: pDEST-cDNA5-FRT/TO-3*Flag-APEX2 N-term
Purpose: (Empty Backbone) Express FLAG epitope and APEX2-tagged fusion protein in mammalian cells.
Depositing lab: Benjamin Blencowe. Depositing organization: University of Toronto. Publication: Systematic mapping of nuclear domain-associated transcripts reveals speckles and lamina as hubs of functionally distinct retained introns. Barutcu AR, Wu M, Braunschweig U, Dyakov BJA, Luo Z, Turner KM, Durbic T, Lin ZY, Weatheritt RJ, Maass PG, Gingras AC, Blencowe BJ. Mol Cell. 2022 Mar 3;82(5):1035-1052.e9. doi: 10.1016/j.molcel.2021.12.010. Epub 2022 Feb 18. PubMed 35182477.
Backbone
  Vector backbone: pCDNA5/FRT/TO
  Backbone manufacturer: Thermofisher
  Backbone size (bp): 7599
  Modifications to backbone: Backbone of APEX2 expressing vector, APEX2 was amplified from the mito-V5-APEX2 plasmid (Addgene # 72480) (Fazal et al., 2019), and in- serted into pcDNA5/FRT/TO-FLAG using the Gibson Assembly Cloning kit (NEB).
  Vector type: Mammalian Expression
  Promoter: CMV
  Selectable markers: Hygromycin ; selection after stably integrated into Flp-in cells
  Tag / fusion protein: APEX2 and FLAG (N terminal on insert)
Growth in bacteria
  Bacterial resistance: Chloramphenicol and Ampicillin, 25 & 100 μg/mL
  Growth temperature: 37°C
  Growth strain: ccdB Survival
  Copy number: Unknown
Gene/Insert
  Cloning method: Gateway Cloning
Resource information
  A portion of this plasmid was derived from a plasmid made by: APEX2 was amplified from the mito-V5-APEX2 plasmid (Addgene # 72480) (Fazal et al., 2019) provided by Alice Ting's lab.
Terms and licenses: Academic/Nonprofit Terms; Industry Terms: Not Available to Industry
How to cite: pDEST-cDNA5-FRT/TO-3*Flag-APEX2 N-term was a gift from Benjamin Blencowe (Addgene plasmid # 182925 ; http://n2t.net/addgene:182925 ; RRID:Addgene_182925)
