[The description below was written by a language model from this plasmid's Addgene catalogue record and pLannotate feature annotations shown in this document.]
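Description:
pDEST-cDNA5-FRT/TO-3*Flag-APEX2 N-term is an empty Gateway destination vector built on the pcDNA5/FRT/TO mammalian expression backbone (7,599 bp). It is designed to place a FLAG epitope and the engineered soybean ascorbate peroxidase APEX2 at the N terminus of any open reading frame transferred in by an LR reaction. In bacteria it replicates from a high-copy ColE1/pUC-type origin and carries ampicillin resistance. The Gateway cassette adds chloramphenicol resistance and the ccdB gyrase toxin, so the unrecombined plasmid must be maintained in a ccdB-tolerant strain. A partial f1 origin is also annotated.

Expression is driven by the CMV enhancer and promoter, followed by short tet operator matches. These correspond to the "TO" design, in which transcription is repressed in cells expressing the Tet repressor and induced by tetracycline or doxycycline. Downstream lie the FLAG coding sequence (the name indicates three copies, though only one unit is annotated) and APEX2, followed directly by attR1, the CmR/ccdB counterselection cassette, attR2 and the bGH polyadenylation signal. LR recombination with an entry clone replaces the cassette with the gene of interest, producing a FLAG-APEX2-protein fusion.

An FRT site sits directly upstream of a hygromycin resistance gene that has an SV40 poly(A) signal but no annotated promoter of its own. As is standard for the Flp-In system, Flp-mediated integration into the genomic FRT site of a Flp-In host line is expected to activate this marker, allowing hygromycin selection of single-copy, isogenic stable lines. The vector suits inducible expression of APEX2 baits for proximity labelling, and the associated study mapped transcripts associated with nuclear domains such as speckles and the lamina.
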