Features (pLannotate 1.2.2; 29 found; start..end, strand, type, name):
     28..80      -  misc_feature   bom (fragment): basis of mobility region from pBR322
    235..614     +  enhancer       CMV enhancer: human cytomegalovirus immediate early enhancer
    615..818     +  promoter       CMV promoter: human cytomegalovirus (CMV) immediate early promoter
    820..839     +  promoter       PLtetO-1 promoter (fragment): modified phage lambda PL promoter with tet operator sites (Lutz and Bujard, 1997)
    841..860     +  promoter       PLtetO-1 promoter (fragment): modified phage lambda PL promoter with tet operator sites (Lutz and Bujard, 1997)
    868..901     +  promoter       TRE3GV promoter (fragment): 3rd-generation Tet-responsive promoter that can be activated by binding of Tet-On® 3G, optimized for retroviral and lentiviral vectors
   1034..1057    +  CDS            FLAG: FLAG® epitope tag, followed by an enterokinase cleavage site
   1057..1804    +  CDS            APEX2 (fragment): soybean ascorbate peroxidase, engineered to serve as a monomeric tag for electron microscopy and live-cell proteomics (Lam et al., 2015) more active than the original APEX due to the A134P mutation
   1805..1929    +  protein_bind   attR1: mutant version of attR; recombination site for the Gateway® LR reaction LR Clonase™
   1954..1984    +  promoter       lac UV5 promoter: E. coli lac promoter with an "up" mutation
   2008..2037    +  promoter       cat promoter (fragment): promoter of the E. coli cat gene encoding chloramphenicol acetyltransferase
   2038..2697    +  CDS            CmR: chloramphenicol acetyltransferase; cat; confers resistance to chloramphenicol
   2876..3034    +  CDS            ccdA (fragment): CCDA_ECO57 - Also known as H, letA. Experimental evidence at protein level: Swiss-Prot protein existence level 1. Antitoxin component of a type II toxin-antitoxin (TA) system which inhibits the post-segregational killing (PSK) of plasmid-free cells, also referred to as a plasmid addiction system. Binds to and blocks the activity of CcdB; will also remove bound CcdB protein from the CcdB-GyrA complex by forming a CcdA-CcdB complex, a process termed rejuvenation. Functions as a transcriptional corepressor for the ccdAB operon, repression also requires CcdB (By similarity). From Escherichia coli
   3039..3344    +  CDS            ccdB: CcdB, a bacterial toxin that poisons DNA gyrase; ccdB; Plasmids containing the ccdB gene cannot be propagated in standard E. coli strains.
   3385..3509    -  protein_bind   attR2: mutant version of attR; recombination site for the Gateway® LR reaction LR Clonase™
   3557..3781    +  polyA_signal   bGH poly(A) signal: bovine growth hormone polyadenylation signal
   3785..3806    +  promoter       SV40 promoter (fragment): SV40 enhancer and early promoter
   3827..4060    +  rep_origin     f1 ori (fragment) (sequence partly withheld): f1 bacteriophage origin of replication; arrow indicates direction of (+) strand synthesis
   4065..4112    +  protein_bind   FRT: FLP-mediated recombination occurs in the 8-bp core sequence TCTAGAAA (Turan and Bode, 2011). FLP recombinase from the Saccharomyces cerevisiae 2μ plasmid
   4120..5142    +  CDS            HygR: hygromycin B phosphotransferase confers resistance to hygromycin
   5152..5277    +  CDS            ble (fragment): BLE_KLEPN - Experimental evidence at protein level: Swiss-Prot protein existence level 1. Binding protein with a strong affinity to the bleomycin family of antibiotics. Binds to CL990; an antimitotic-antibiotic compound. From Klebsiella pneumoniae.
   5272..5393    +  polyA_signal   SV40 poly(A) signal: SV40 polyadenylation signal
   5466..5482    -  protein_bind   lac operator: The lac repressor binds to the lac operator to inhibit transcription in E. coli. This inhibition can be relieved by adding lactose or isopropyl-β-D-thiogalactopyranoside (IPTG). lac repressor encoded by lacI
   5490..5520    -  promoter       lac promoter: promoter for the E. coli lac operon
   5535..5556    -  protein_bind   CAP binding site: CAP binding activates transcription in the presence of cAMP. E. coli catabolite activator protein
   5569..5661    -  CDS            lacI (fragment): lac repressor; lacI; The lac repressor binds to the lac operator to inhibit transcription in E. coli. This inhibition can be relieved by adding lactose or isopropyl-β-D-thiogalactopyranoside (IPTG).
   5844..6432    -  rep_origin     ori: high-copy-number ColE1/pMB1/pBR322/pUC origin of replication
   6603..7463    -  CDS            AmpR: β-lactamase; bla; confers resistance to ampicillin, carbenicillin, and related antibiotics
   7464..7568    -  promoter       AmpR promoter: bla
>Addgene plasmid #182925 | pDEST-cDNA5-FRT/TO-3*Flag-APEX2 N-term | addgene full sequence | sequence record 360428 | Addgene NGS Result
GACGGATCGGGAGATCTCCCGATCCCCTATGGTGCACTCTCAGTACAATCTGCTCTGATGCCGCATAGTT
AAGCCAGTATCTGCTCCCTGCTTGTGTGTTGGAGGTCGCTGAGTAGTGCGCGAGCAAAATTTAAGCTACA
ACAAGGCAAGGCTTGACCGACAATTGCATGAAGAATCTGCTTAGGGTTAGGCGTTTTGCGCTGCTTCGCG
ATGTACGGGCCAGATATACGCGTTGACATTGATTATTGACTAGTTATTAATAGTAATCAATTACGGGGTC
ATTAGTTCATAGCCCATATATGGAGTTCCGCGTTACATAACTTACGGTAAATGGCCCGCCTGGCTGACCG
CCCAACGACCCCCGCCCATTGACGTCAATAATGACGTATGTTCCCATAGTAACGCCAATAGGGACTTTCC
ATTGACGTCAATGGGTGGAGTATTTACGGTAAACTGCCCACTTGGCAGTACATCAAGTGTATCATATGCC
AAGTACGCCCCCTATTGACGTCAATGACGGTAAATGGCCCGCCTGGCATTATGCCCAGTACATGACCTTA
TGGGACTTTCCTACTTGGCAGTACATCTACGTATTAGTCATCGCTATTACCATGGTGATGCGGTTTTGGC
AGTACATCAATGGGCGTGGATAGCGGTTTGACTCACGGGGATTTCCAAGTCTCCACCCCATTGACGTCAA
TGGGAGTTTGTTTTGGCACCAAAATCAACGGGACTTTCCAAAATGTCGTAACAACTCCGCCCCATTGACG
CAAATGGGCGGTAGGCGTGTACGGTGGGAGGTCTATATAAGCAGAGCTCTCCCTATCAGTGATAGAGATC
TCCCTATCAGTGATAGAGATCGTCGACGAGCTCGTTTAGTGAACCGTCAGATCGCCTGGAGACGCCATCC
ACGCTGTTTTGACCTCCATAGAAGACACCGGGACCGATCCAGCCTCCGGACTCTAGCGTTTAAACTTAAG
CTTCCACCATGGACTACAAAGACCATGACGGTGATACATATGATCATGACATCGATTACAAGGATGACGA
TGACAAGGGAAAGTCTTACCCAACTGTGAGTGCTGATTACCAGGACGCCGTTGAGAAGGCGAAGAAGAAG
CTCAGAGGCTTCATCGCTGAGAAGAGATGCGCTCCTCTAATGCTCCGTTTGGCATTCCACTCTGCTGGAA
CCTTTGACAAGGGCACGAAGACCGGTGGACCCTTCGGAACCATCAAGCACCCTGCCGAACTGGCTCACAG
CGCTAACAACGGTCTTGACATCGCTGTTAGGCTTTTGGAGCCACTCAAGGCGGAGTTCCCTATTTTGAGC
TACGCCGATTTCTACCAGTTGGCTGGCGTTGTTGCCGTTGAGGTCACGGGTGGACCTAAGGTTCCATTCC
ACCCTGGAAGAGAGGACAAGCCTGAGCCACCACCAGAGGGTCGCTTGCCTGATCCCACTAAGGGTTCTGA
CCATTTGAGAGATGTGTTTGGCAAAGCTATGGGGCTTACTGACCAAGATATCGTTGCTCTATCTGGGGGT
CACACTATTGGAGCTGCACACAAGGAGCGTTCTGGATTTGAGGGTCCCTGGACCTCTAATCCTCTTATTT
TCGACAACTCATACTTCACGGAGTTGTTGAGTGGTGAGAAGGAAGGTCTCCTTCAGCTACCTTCTGACAA
GGCTCTTTTGTCTGACCCTGTATTCCGCCCTCTCGTTGATAAATATGCAGCGGACGAAGATGCCTTCTTT
GCTGATTACGCTGAGGCTCACCAAAAGCTTTCCGAGCTTGGGTTTGCTGATGCCACAAGTTTGTACAAAA
AAGCTGAACGAGAAACGTAAAATGATATAAATATCAATATATTAAATTAGATTTTGCATAAAAAACAGAC
TACATAATACTGTAAAACACAACATATCCAGTCACTATGGCGGCCGCATTAGGCACCCCAGGCTTTACAC
TTTATGCTTCCGGCTCGTATAATGTGTGGATTTTGAGTTAGGATCCGTCGAGATTTTCAGGAGCTAAGGA
AGCTAAAATGGAGAAAAAAATCACTGGATATACCACCGTTGATATATCCCAATGGCATCGTAAAGAACAT
TTTGAGGCATTTCAGTCAGTTGCTCAATGTACCTATAACCAGACCGTTCAGCTGGATATTACGGCCTTTT
TAAAGACCGTAAAGAAAAATAAGCACAAGTTTTATCCGGCCTTTATTCACATTCTTGCCCGCCTGATGAA
TGCTCATCCGGAATTCCGTATGGCAATGAAAGACGGTGAGCTGGTGATATGGGATAGTGTTCACCCTTGT
TACACCGTTTTCCATGAGCAAACTGAAACGTTTTCATCGCTCTGGAGTGAATACCACGACGATTTCCGGC
AGTTTCTACACATATATTCGCAAGATGTGGCGTGTTACGGTGAAAACCTGGCCTATTTCCCTAAAGGGTT
TATTGAGAATATGTTTTTCGTCTCAGCCAATCCCTGGGTGAGTTTCACCAGTTTTGATTTAAACGTGGCC
AATATGGACAACTTCTTCGCCCCCGTTTTCACCATGGGCAAATATTATACGCAAGGCGACAAGGTGCTGA
TGCCGCTGGCGATTCAGGTTCATCATGCCGTTTGTGATGGCTTCCATGTCGGCAGAATGCTTAATGAATT
ACAACAGTACTGCGATGAGTGGCAGGGCGGGGCGTAAAGATCTGGATCCGGCTTACTAAAAGCCAGATAA
CAGTATGCGTATTTGCGCGCTGATTTTTGCGGTATAAGAATATATACTGATATGTATACCCGAAGTATGT
CAAAAAGAGGTATGCTATGAAGCAGCGTATTACAGTGACAGTTGACAGCGACAGCTATCAGTTGCTCAAG
GCATATATGATGTCAATATCTCCGGTCTGGTAAGCACAACCATGCAGAATGAAGCCCGTCGTCTGCGTGC
CGAACGCTGGAAAGCGGAAAATCAGGAAGGGATGGCTGAGGTCGCCCGGTTTATTGAAATGAACGGCTCT
TTTGCTGACGAGAACAGGGGCTGGTGAAATGCAGTTTAAGGTTTACACCTATAAAAGAGAGAGCCGTTAT
CGTCTGTTTGTGGATGTACAGAGTGATATTATTGACACGCCCGGGCGACGGATGGTGATCCCCCTGGCCA
GTGCACGTCTGCTGTCAGATAAAGTCTCCCGTGAACTTTACCCGGTGGTGCATATCGGGGATGAAAGCTG
GCGCATGTTGACCACCGATATGGCCAGTGTGCCGGTCTCCGTTATCGGGGAAGAAGTGGCTGATCTCAGC
CACCGCGAAAATGACATCAAAAACGCCATTAACCTGATGTTCTGGGGAATATAAATGTCAGGCTCCCTTA
TACACAGCCAGTCTGCAGGTCGACCATAGTGACTGGATATGTTGTGTTTTACAGTATTATGTAGTCTGTT
TTTTATGCAAAATCTAATTTAATATATTGATATTTATATCATTTTACGTTTCTCGTTCAGCTTTCTTGTA
CAAAGTGGTCTGACTCGAGTCTAGAGGGCCCGTTTAAACCCGCTGATCAGCCTCGACTGTGCCTTCTAGT
TGCCAGCCATCTGTTGTTTGCCCCTCCCCCGTGCCTTCCTTGACCCTGGAAGGTGCCACTCCCACTGTCC
TTTCCTAATAAAATGAGGAAATTGCATCGCATTGTCTGAGTAGGTGTCATTCTATTCTGGGGGGTGGGGT
GGGGCAGGACAGCAAGGGGGAGGATTGGGAAGACAATAGCAGGCATGCTGGGGATGCGGTGGGCTCTATG
GCTTCTGAGGCGGAAAGAACCAGCTGGGGCTCTAGGGGGTATCCCC
[124 nt withheld, positions 3827-3950]
C
[91 nt withheld, positions 3952-4042]
AGGGTGATGGTTCACGTACCTAGAAGTTCCTATTCCGAAGTTCCTATTCTCTAGAAAGTATAGGAACTTC
CTTGGCCAAAAAGCCTGAACTCACCGCGACGTCTGTCGAGAAGTTTCTGATCGAAAAGTTCGACAGCGTC
TCCGACCTGATGCAGCTCTCGGAGGGCGAAGAATCTCGTGCTTTCAGCTTCGATGTAGGAGGGCGTGGAT
ATGTCCTGCGGGTAAATAGCTGCGCCGATGGTTTCTACAAAGATCGTTATGTTTATCGGCACTTTGCATC
GGCCGCGCTCCCGATTCCGGAAGTGCTTGACATTGGGGAGTTCAGCGAGAGCCTGACCTATTGCATCTCC
CGCCGTGCACAGGGTGTCACGTTGCAAGACCTGCCTGAAACCGAACTGCCCGCTGTTCTGCAGCCGGTCG
CGGAGGCCATGGATGCGATCGCTGCGGCCGATCTTAGCCAGACGAGCGGGTTCGGCCCATTCGGACCGCA
AGGAATCGGTCAATACACTACATGGCGTGATTTCATATGCGCGATTGCTGATCCCCATGTGTATCACTGG
CAAACTGTGATGGACGACACCGTCAGTGCGTCCGTCGCGCAGGCTCTCGATGAGCTGATGCTTTGGGCCG
AGGACTGCCCCGAAGTCCGGCACCTCGTGCACGCGGATTTCGGCTCCAACAATGTCCTGACGGACAATGG
CCGCATAACAGCGGTCATTGACTGGAGCGAGGCGATGTTCGGGGATTCCCAATACGAGGTCGCCAACATC
TTCTTCTGGAGGCCGTGGTTGGCTTGTATGGAGCAGCAGACGCGCTACTTCGAGCGGAGGCATCCGGAGC
TTGCAGGATCGCCGCGGCTCCGGGCGTATATGCTCCGCATTGGTCTTGACCAACTCTATCAGAGCTTGGT
TGACGGCAATTTCGATGATGCAGCTTGGGCGCAGGGTCGATGCGACGCAATCGTCCGATCCGGAGCCGGG
ACTGTCGGGCGTACACAAATCGCCCGCAGAAGCGCGGCCGTCTGGACCGATGGCTGTGTAGAAGTACTCG
CCGATAGTGGAAACCGACGCCCCAGCACTCGTCCGAGGGCAAAGGAATAGCACGTACTACGAGATTTCGA
TTCCACCGCCGCCTTCTATGAAAGGTTGGGCTTCGGAATCGTTTTCCGGGACGCCGGCTGGATGATCCTC
CAGCGCGGGGATCTCATGCTGGAGTTCTTCGCCCACCCCAACTTGTTTATTGCAGCTTATAATGGTTACA
AATAAAGCAATAGCATCACAAATTTCACAAATAAAGCATTTTTTTCACTGCATTCTAGTTGTGGTTTGTC
CAAACTCATCAATGTATCTTATCATGTCTGTATACCGTCGACCTCTAGCTAGAGCTTGGCGTAATCATGG
TCATAGCTGTTTCCTGTGTGAAATTGTTATCCGCTCACAATTCCACACAACATACGAGCCGGAAGCATAA
AGTGTAAAGCCTGGGGTGCCTAATGAGTGAGCTAACTCACATTAATTGCGTTGCGCTCACTGCCCGCTTT
CCAGTCGGGAAACCTGTCGTGCCAGCTGCATTAATGAATCGGCCAACGCGCGGGGAGAGGCGGTTTGCGT
ATTGGGCGCTCTTCCGCTTCCTCGCTCACTGACTCGCTGCGCTCGGTCGTTCGGCTGCGGCGAGCGGTAT
CAGCTCACTCAAAGGCGGTAATACGGTTATCCACAGAATCAGGGGATAACGCAGGAAAGAACATGTGAGC
AAAAGGCCAGCAAAAGGCCAGGAACCGTAAAAAGGCCGCGTTGCTGGCGTTTTTCCATAGGCTCCGCCCC
CCTGACGAGCATCACAAAAATCGACGCTCAAGTCAGAGGTGGCGAAACCCGACAGGACTATAAAGATACC
AGGCGTTTCCCCCTGGAAGCTCCCTCGTGCGCTCTCCTGTTCCGACCCTGCCGCTTACCGGATACCTGTC
CGCCTTTCTCCCTTCGGGAAGCGTGGCGCTTTCTCATAGCTCACGCTGTAGGTATCTCAGTTCGGTGTAG
GTCGTTCGCTCCAAGCTGGGCTGTGTGCACGAACCCCCCGTTCAGCCCGACCGCTGCGCCTTATCCGGTA
ACTATCGTCTTGAGTCCAACCCGGTAAGACACGACTTATCGCCACTGGCAGCAGCCACTGGTAACAGGAT
TAGCAGAGCGAGGTATGTAGGCGGTGCTACAGAGTTCTTGAAGTGGTGGCCTAACTACGGCTACACTAGA
AGAACAGTATTTGGTATCTGCGCTCTGCTGAAGCCAGTTACCTTCGGAAAAAGAGTTGGTAGCTCTTGAT
CCGGCAAACAAACCACCGCTGGTAGCGGTGGTTTTTTTGTTTGCAAGCAGCAGATTACGCGCAGAAAAAA
AGGATCTCAAGAAGATCCTTTGATCTTTTCTACGGGGTCTGACGCTCAGTGGAACGAAAACTCACGTTAA
GGGATTTTGGTCATGAGATTATCAAAAAGGATCTTCACCTAGATCCTTTTAAATTAAAAATGAAGTTTTA
AATCAATCTAAAGTATATATGAGTAAACTTGGTCTGACAGTTACCAATGCTTAATCAGTGAGGCACCTAT
CTCAGCGATCTGTCTATTTCGTTCATCCATAGTTGCCTGACTCCCCGTCGTGTAGATAACTACGATACGG
GAGGGCTTACCATCTGGCCCCAGTGCTGCAATGATACCGCGAGACCCACGCTCACCGGCTCCAGATTTAT
CAGCAATAAACCAGCCAGCCGGAAGGGCCGAGCGCAGAAGTGGTCCTGCAACTTTATCCGCCTCCATCCA
GTCTATTAATTGTTGCCGGGAAGCTAGAGTAAGTAGTTCGCCAGTTAATAGTTTGCGCAACGTTGTTGCC
ATTGCTACAGGCATCGTGGTGTCACGCTCGTCGTTTGGTATGGCTTCATTCAGCTCCGGTTCCCAACGAT
CAAGGCGAGTTACATGATCCCCCATGTTGTGCAAAAAAGCGGTTAGCTCCTTCGGTCCTCCGATCGTTGT
CAGAAGTAAGTTGGCCGCAGTGTTATCACTCATGGTTATGGCAGCACTGCATAATTCTCTTACTGTCATG
CCATCCGTAAGATGCTTTTCTGTGACTGGTGAGTACTCAACCAAGTCATTCTGAGAATAGTGTATGCGGC
GACCGAGTTGCTCTTGCCCGGCGTCAATACGGGATAATACCGCGCCACATAGCAGAACTTTAAAAGTGCT
CATCATTGGAAAACGTTCTTCGGGGCGAAAACTCTCAAGGATCTTACCGCTGTTGAGATCCAGTTCGATG
TAACCCACTCGTGCACCCAACTGATCTTCAGCATCTTTTACTTTCACCAGCGTTTCTGGGTGAGCAAAAA
CAGGAAGGCAAAATGCCGCAAAAAAGGGAATAAGGGCGACACGGAAATGTTGAATACTCATACTCTTCCT
TTTTCAATATTATTGAAGCATTTATCAGGGTTATTGTCTCATGAGCGGATACATATTTGAATGTATTTAG
AAAAATAAACAAATAGGGGTTCCGCGCACATTTCCCCGAAAAGTGCCACCTGACGTC
